Addgene plasmid #160411: pJH198_pE12_hyCal2-eGFP
Purpose: Gateway entry clone containing postsynaptic HyCal component (HyNaC2) for HySyn system fused to eGFP
Depositing lab: Daniel Colón-Ramos. Depositing organization: Yale University. Publication: A genetically encoded tool for reconstituting synthetic modulatory neurotransmission and reconnect neural circuits in vivo. Hawk JD, Wisdom EM, Sengupta T, Kashlan ZD, Colon-Ramos DA. Nat Commun. 2021 Aug 9;12(1):4795. doi: 10.1038/s41467-021-24690-9. PubMed 34373460.
Backbone
  Vector backbone: pDONR221
  Vector type: Other
Growth in bacteria
  Bacterial resistance: Kanamycin, 50 μg/mL
  Growth temperature: 37°C
  Growth strain: DH5alpha
  Copy number: High Copy
Gene/Insert
  Gene/Insert name: pDONR221 HyCal2::eGFP (alt name: hyNaC2)
  Species: Synthetic
  Tag / fusion protein: eGFP (C terminal on insert)
  Cloning method: Gibson Cloning
Resource information
  A portion of this plasmid was derived from a plasmid made by: Synthesis
Terms and licenses: Academic/Nonprofit Terms; Industry Terms: Not Available to Industry
How to cite: pJH198_pE12_hyCal2-eGFP was a gift from Daniel Colón-Ramos (Addgene plasmid # 160411 ; http://n2t.net/addgene:160411 ; RRID:Addgene_160411)
