[The description below was written by a language model from this plasmid's Addgene catalogue record and pLannotate feature annotations shown in this document.]
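Description:
pJH198_pE12_hyCal2-eGFP is a Gateway entry clone built on the pDONR221 backbone, about 4.7 kb in the sequenced record. It is maintained in E. coli as a high-copy plasmid through a ColE1/pUC-type origin and is selected with kanamycin via an aminoglycoside phosphotransferase (KanR) gene. Other backbone features are the rrnB T1 and T2 transcription terminators, which insulate the cloning region from read-through transcription. A T7 promoter lies just outside attL2. Short lacI and lacZα fragments are also annotated and appear to be vector remnants with no functional role.

The payload sits between attL1 and attL2, the recombination sites used in the Gateway LR reaction to move an insert into attR-bearing destination vectors. It consists of a synthetic coding sequence for HyCal2 (alternative name hyNaC2), which is the postsynaptic component of the HySyn system for reconstituting synthetic modulatory neurotransmission. This is fused at its C terminus to eGFP, and the cassette was assembled by Gibson cloning from synthesized DNA. The automated annotation labels only the fluorescent protein, calling it GFP (S65T), immediately upstream of attL2. The roughly 1.4 kb between attL1 and GFP is unannotated and presumably holds the HyNaC2 coding sequence.

No eukaryotic promoter or 3' UTR is annotated within the att-flanked region, as expected for an entry clone. Expression therefore depends on recombining the insert with promoter and other elements in a destination vector. That step yields constructs expressing a fluorescently tagged channel, which allows its localization in target cells to be visualized. The record does not state the intended host organism.
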