Features (pLannotate 1.2.2; 10 found; start..end, strand, type, name):
     33..132     +  protein_bind   attL1: mutant version of attL; recombination site for the Gateway® LR reaction LR Clonase™
   1584..2294    +  CDS            GFP (S65T): GFP (S65T) is a basic (constitutively fluorescent) green fluorescent protein published in 1995, derived from Aequorea victoria.
   2299..2398    -  protein_bind   attL2: mutant version of attL; recombination site for the Gateway® LR reaction LR Clonase™
   2416..2434    -  promoter       T7 promoter: promoter for bacteriophage T7 RNA polymerase
   2568..3377    +  CDS            KanR: aminoglycoside phosphotransferase; aph(3')-Ia; confers resistance to kanamycin in bacteria or G418 (Geneticin®) in eukaryotes
   3524..4112    +  rep_origin     ori: high-copy-number ColE1/pMB1/pBR322/pUC origin of replication
   4295..4387    +  CDS            lacI (fragment): lac repressor; lacI; The lac repressor binds to the lac operator to inhibit transcription in E. coli. This inhibition can be relieved by adding lactose or isopropyl-β-D-thiogalactopyranoside (IPTG).
   4442..4469    -  terminator     rrnB T2 terminator: transcription terminator T2 from the E. coli rrnB gene
   4601..4644    +  terminator     rrnB T1 terminator: Escherichia coli rrnB; transcription terminator T1 from the E. coli rrnB gene
   4691..17      -  CDS            lacZα (fragment) (across the origin): LacZα fragment of β-galactosidase; lacZ fragment
>Addgene plasmid #160411 | pJH198_pE12_hyCal2-eGFP | addgene full sequence | sequence record 316158 | Addgene NGS Result
GTAAAACGACGGCCAGTCTTAAGCTCGGGCCCCAAATAATGATTTTATTTTGACTGATAGTGACCTGTTC
GTTGCAACAAATTGATGAGCAATGCTTTTTTATAATGCCAACTTTGTACAAAAAAGCAGGCTTAGCTAGC
GCCACCATGAAGGCTAGATTCGCCAGAAGAATGGAGAAAATCGTGGAGGAAAGAATGACCGTGAAACAGA
TTTTTAATAGATACGTGCAGACCTCTACCCTGCACGGATTTCGGTTCATCTTCATGGATACCTTCATTGT
GAGAAGAGTGCTGTGGACAATCCTGACCCTGACAATGGCTACAATTTTCTTTAAGGAACTGAGAAATTCC
ATCAATCTGTTCTATGAGTATCCATTCACAACAACCAGCACCATCCAGTACGAACCATCTCTGACATTCC
CAGCTATTAGCGTGTGTAATCTGAATCACTTTCTGCTGAGCAAAATCAAGAAGAGCAAACTGAAGCCACT
GTATGATCAGGGAAGACTGCCATTTGACAACAATCTGGAGAATCCAGGATTCGATATTCAGGGAGAGGAG
CTGTACAGCATTCTGAAGACAAGCTCTCAGAGCATTGATGAAATTTTTCTGTCTTGCGAATGGAAAAGCA
GAGACACAGCCAAGAATGGAGTGCCAAATCCATGCAAACCAAACAACTTCACAGTGTACAGCGGACTGTA
CGGACAGAGCTGCTACACATTCAATCCAGGAGTGAGCGGATATCCACTGCTGTCTCTGAGCGAAACCGGA
GTGAACATGGGATTCAAGCTGGAGCTGGATCTGAAGTCTAAGGACTCTCTGCAGGGAATTCAGGAGATTG
GAGCTATCGTGATCGTGCATCACCAGCAGGAGACCCCAGTGCTGCAGGCCGGATTCGTGGTGTCTCCAGG
ATTCCAGACATTCGTGGAGATTAAGGTGAGACAGACCGAAAATCTGCCACCACCATATGCTACAAAATGC
GGATCTAAACCACTGAAGAACTATCAGATCTACAGACAGTCTAGCTGCTTTCTGGAACAGCTGGGAGATG
CCATTGAAACAAAGTGCAAATGCAAGAGCTCTTTTATGGCTGGAAGAAATATCCCATACTGCTCTCTGAG
ACAGACCGTGACATGTCTGATGCCAACCATCTACGACTTTGACAGAAAGACAAATAACAATTGCCCAGTG
GACTGTGAAACAATTCAGTACCTGTCTAGCCTGTCTTACGCTAGATTCATTAGCAATGTGACATACCTGA
GCAAGAACGCTGAACAGAGCAGCTACATTAGAAAACTGAAAAATAGCATGTCCCCAAAAAAGCTGCAGAA
GTATATCGAAGAAAATATTGTGGCTGTGCAGTTCTTTTACCAGGAGATGAAGAAGGAAAAGGTGAAACAG
GAGCCAAGCTACGATTTTTATAAACTGATTGGAGACGTGGGAGGACAGCTGGGACTGCTGCTGGGAGCCT
CTGTGCTGACACTGGTGGAGTTTGTGGATCTGTTCATTTTTACCCTGTACCACCAGCTGCTGAGACTGAG
CAAAAAGAAGTCAGGTGGCTCAGGTGGTGGCGGTTCAGGCGGAATGAGTAAAGGAGAAGAACTTTTCACC
GGGGTGGTGCCCATCCTGGTCGAGCTGGACGGCGACGTAAACGGCCACAAGTTCAGCGTGTCCGGCGAGG
GCGAGGGCGATGCCACCTACGGCAAGCTGACCCTGAAGTTCATCTGCACCACCGGCAAGCTGCCCGTGCC
CTGGCCCACCCTCGTGACCACCCTGACCTACGGCGTGCAGTGCTTCAGCCGCTACCCCGACCACATGAAG
CAGCACGACTTCTTCAAGTCCGCCATGCCCGAAGGCTACGTCCAGGAGCGCACCATCTTCTTCAAGGACG
ACGGCAACTACAAGACCCGCGCCGAGGTGAAGTTCGAGGGCGACACCCTGGTGAACCGCATCGAGCTGAA
GGGCATCGACTTCAAGGAGGACGGCAACATCCTGGGGCACAAGCTGGAGTACAACTACAACAGCCACAAC
GTCTATATCATGGCCGACAAGCAGAAGAACGGCATCAAGGTGAACTTCAAGATCCGCCACAACATCGAGG
ACGGCAGCGTGCAGCTCGCCGACCACTACCAGCAGAACACCCCCATCGGCGACGGCCCCGTGCTGCTGCC
CGACAACCACTACCTGAGCACCCAGTCCGCCCTGAGCAAAGACCCCAACGAGAAGCGCGATCACATGGTC
CTGCTGGAGTTCGTGACCGCCGCCGGGATCACTCTCGGCATGGACGAGCTGTACTAGCACCCAGCTTTCT
TGTACAAAGTTGGCATTATAAGAAAGCATTGCTTATCAATTTGTTGCAACGAACAGGTCACTATCAGTCA
AAATAAAATCATTATTTGCCATCCAGCTGATATCCCCTATAGTGAGTCGTATTACATGGTCATAGCTGTT
TCCTGGCAGCTCTGGCCCGTGTCTCAAAATCTCTGATGTTACATTGCACAAGATAAAAATATATCATCAT
GAACAATAAAACTGTCTGCTTACATAAACAGTAATACAAGGGGTGTTATGAGCCATATTCAACGGGAAAC
GTCGAGGCCGCGATTAAATTCCAACATGGATGCTGATTTATATGGGTATAAATGGGCTCGCGATAATGTC
GGGCAATCAGGTGCGACAATCTATCGCTTGTATGGGAAGCCCGATGCGCCAGAGTTGTTTCTGAAACATG
GCAAAGGTAGCGTTGCCAATGATGTTACAGATGAGATGGTCAGACTAAACTGGCTGACGGAATTTATGCC
TCTTCCGACCATCAAGCATTTTATCCGTACTCCTGATGATGCATGGTTACTCACCACTGCGATCCCCGGA
AAAACAGCATTCCAGGTATTAGAAGAATATCCTGATTCAGGTGAAAATATTGTTGATGCGCTGGCAGTGT
TCCTGCGCCGGTTGCATTCGATTCCTGTTTGTAATTGTCCTTTTAACAGCGATCGCGTATTTCGTCTCGC
TCAGGCGCAATCACGAATGAATAACGGTTTGGTTGATGCGAGTGATTTTGATGACGAGCGTAATGGCTGG
CCTGTTGAACAAGTCTGGAAAGAAATGCATAAACTTTTGCCATTCTCACCGGATTCAGTCGTCACTCATG
GTGATTTCTCACTTGATAACCTTATTTTTGACGAGGGGAAATTAATAGGTTGTATTGATGTTGGACGAGT
CGGAATCGCAGACCGATACCAGGATCTTGCCATCCTATGGAACTGCCTCGGTGAGTTTTCTCCTTCATTA
CAGAAACGGCTTTTTCAAAAATATGGTATTGATAATCCTGATATGAATAAATTGCAGTTTCATTTGATGC
TCGATGAGTTTTTCTAATCAGAATTGGTTAATTGGTTGTAACACTGGCAGAGCATTACGCTGACTTGACG
GGACGGCGCAAGCTCATGACCAAAATCCCTTAACGTGAGTTACGCGTCGTTCCACTGAGCGTCAGACCCC
GTAGAAAAGATCAAAGGATCTTCTTGAGATCCTTTTTTTCTGCGCGTAATCTGCTGCTTGCAAACAAAAA
AACCACCGCTACCAGCGGTGGTTTGTTTGCCGGATCAAGAGCTACCAACTCTTTTTCCGAAGGTAACTGG
CTTCAGCAGAGCGCAGATACCAAATACTGTTCTTCTAGTGTAGCCGTAGTTAGGCCACCACTTCAAGAAC
TCTGTAGCACCGCCTACATACCTCGCTCTGCTAATCCTGTTACCAGTGGCTGCTGCCAGTGGCGATAAGT
CGTGTCTTACCGGGTTGGACTCAAGACGATAGTTACCGGATAAGGCGCAGCGGTCGGGCTGAACGGGGGG
TTCGTGCACACAGCCCAGCTTGGAGCGAACGACCTACACCGAACTGAGATACCTACAGCGTGAGCTATGA
GAAAGCGCCACGCTTCCCGAAGGGAGAAAGGCGGACAGGTATCCGGTAAGCGGCAGGGTCGGAACAGGAG
AGCGCACGAGGGAGCTTCCAGGGGGAAACGCCTGGTATCTTTATAGTCCTGTCGGGTTTCGCCACCTCTG
ACTTGAGCGTCGATTTTTGTGATGCTCGTCAGGGGGGCGGAGCCTATGGAAAAACGCCAGCAACGCGGCC
TTTTTACGGTTCCTGGCCTTTTGCTGGCCTTTTGCTCACATGTTCTTTCCTGCGTTATCCCCTGATTCTG
TGGATAACCGTATTACCGCCTTTGAGTGAGCTGATACCGCTCGCCGCAGCCGAACGACCGAGCGCAGCGA
GTCAGTGAGCGAGGAAGCGGAAGAGCGCCCAATACGCAAACCGCCTCTCCCCGCGCGTTGGCCGATTCAT
TAATGCAGCTGGCACGACAGGTTTCCCGACTGGAAAGCGGGCAGTGAGCGCAACGCAATTAATACGCGTA
CCGCTAGCCAGGAAGAGTTTGTAGAAACGCAAAAAGGCCATCCGTCAGGATGGCCTTCTGCTTAGTTTGA
TGCCTGGCAGTTTATGGCGGGCGTCCTGCCCGCCACCCTCCGGGCCGTTGCTTCACAACGTTCAAATCCG
CTCCCGGCGGATTTGTCCTACTCAGGAGAGCGTTCACCGACAAACAACAGATAAAACGAAAGGCCCAGTC
TTCCGACTGAGCCTTTCGTTTTATTTGATGCCTGGCAGTTCCCTACTCTCGCGTTAACGCTAGCATGGAT
GTTTTCCCAGTCACGACGTT
